Addgene plasmid #48497: pFUSB4_GAAC
Depositing lab: Stephen Ekker. Depositing organization: Mayo Foundation for Medical Education and Research. Publication: High Efficiency In Vivo Genome Engineering with a Simplified 15-RVD GoldyTALEN Design. Ma AC, Lee HB, Clark KJ, Ekker SC. PLoS One. 2013 May 29;8(5):e65259. doi: 10.1371/journal.pone.0065259. Print 2013. PubMed 23734242.
Backbone
  Vector backbone: pFUS_B4
  Vector type: Mammalian Expression, TALEN
Growth in bacteria
  Bacterial resistance: Spectinomycin, 50 μg/mL
  Growth temperature: 37°C
  Growth strain: Top10
  Copy number: Unknown
Gene/Insert
  Gene/Insert name: RVD sequence: NN NI NI HD
  Species: Synthetic
  Cloning method: Unknown
  Sequencing primers: 5′ ttgatgcctggcagttccct; 3′ cgaaccgaacaggcttatgt
Terms and licenses: Academic/Nonprofit Terms; Industry Terms: Not Available to Industry
Depositor comments: Plasmid was created using Golden Gate cloning.
How to cite: pFUSB4_GAAC was a gift from Stephen Ekker (Addgene plasmid # 48497 ; http://n2t.net/addgene:48497 ; RRID:Addgene_48497)
