[The description below was written by a language model from this plasmid's Addgene catalogue record and pLannotate feature annotations shown in this document.]
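Description:
pFUSB4_GAAC is a small (about 2.9 kb) bacterial intermediate plasmid for Golden Gate assembly of TALENs. It is built on the pFUS_B4 array vector and carries a pre-assembled block of four synthetic TAL effector repeats. The repeat-variable diresidues are NN, NI, NI and HD, which under the standard TALE code correspond to the DNA bases G, A, A and C, as the plasmid name indicates. The catalogue lists the vector type as mammalian expression/TALEN, but the annotated sequence contains no eukaryotic promoter, nuclease domain or polyadenylation signal. The plasmid is therefore best understood as a module donor, not as an expression construct in its own right. The repeat array itself was not recognised by the automated annotation and presumably lies in the unannotated stretch near the start of the sequence.

The plasmid is propagated in E. coli from a high-copy ColE1/pUC-type origin. Selection uses spectinomycin through the aadA aminoglycoside adenylyltransferase gene (SmR), which sits downstream of a class 1 integron Pc promoter fragment and a short gentamicin acetyltransferase remnant. Only a small lacZα fragment is annotated, which is consistent with the blue/white screening cassette of the empty pFUS vector having been replaced by the repeats during Golden Gate cloning. A lacI fragment and the rrnB T1 and T2 terminators are backbone remnants.

The associated publication describes a simplified 15-RVD GoldyTALEN design for in vivo genome engineering. In that context, the plasmid appears to belong to a library of ready-made four-repeat modules. Such modules would be combined with other repeat blocks in a further Golden Gate step to produce full-length TALEN arrays in a final expression backbone, although the record does not detail that step.
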