Features (pLannotate 1.2.2; 8 found; start..end, strand, type, name):
      3..39      -  CDS            lacZα (fragment): LacZα fragment of β-galactosidase; lacZ fragment
    596..619     +  promoter       Pc promoter (fragment): intI1 (promoter lies within the coding sequence); class 1 integron promoter
    795..851     +  CDS            GmR (fragment): gentamycin acetyltransferase; aacC1; confers resistance to gentamycin
    858..1649    +  CDS            SmR: aminoglycoside adenylyltransferase (Murphy, 1985); aadA; confers resistance to spectinomycin and streptomycin
   1742..2330    +  rep_origin     ori: high-copy-number ColE1/pMB1/pBR322/pUC origin of replication
   2513..2605    +  CDS            lacI (fragment): lac repressor; lacI; The lac repressor binds to the lac operator to inhibit transcription in E. coli. This inhibition can be relieved by adding lactose or isopropyl-β-D-thiogalactopyranoside (IPTG).
   2660..2687    -  terminator     rrnB T2 terminator: transcription terminator T2 from the E. coli rrnB gene
   2819..2862    +  terminator     rrnB T1 terminator: Escherichia coli rrnB; transcription terminator T1 from the E. coli rrnB gene
>Addgene plasmid #48497 | pFUSB4_GAAC | depositor full sequence | sequence record 70197 | Full Sequence
ATGTTTTCCCAGTCACGACGTTGTAAAACGACGGCCAGTCTTAAGCGTCTCATGGCCTGACCCCGGACCA
AGTGGTGGCCTATCGCCAGCAACAATGGCGGCAAGCAAGCGCTCGAAACGGTGCAGCGGCTGTTGCCGGT
GCTGTGCCAGGACCATGGCCTGACCCCGGACCAAGTGGTGGCTATCGCCAGCAACATTGGCGGCAAGCAA
GCGCTCGAAACGGTGCAGCGGCTGTTGCCGGTGCTGTGCCAGGACCATGGCCTGACCCCGGACCAAGTGG
TGGCTATCGCCAGCAACATTGGCGGCAAGCAAGCGCTCGAAACGGTGCAGCGGCTGTTGCCGGTGCTGTG
CCAGGACCATGGCCTGACTCCGGACCAAGTGGTGGCTATCGCCAGCCACGATGGCGGCAAGCAAGCGCTC
GAAACGGTGCAGCGGCTGTTGCCGGTGCTGTGCCAGGACCATGGCCTGACCCCGGACCAAGTGGTGGCTA
TCGAGACGTCTAGACCAGCCAGGACAGAAATGCCTCGACTTCGCTGCTACCCAAGGTTGCCGGGTGACGC
ACACCGTGGAAACGGATGAAGGCACGAACCCAGTGGACATAAGCCTGTTCGGTTCGTAAGCTGTAATGCA
AGTAGCGTATGCGCTCACGCAACTGGTCCAGAACCTTGACCGAACGCAGCGGTGGTAACGGCGCAGTGGC
GGTTTTCATGGCTTGTTATGACTGTTTTTTTGGGGTACAGTCTATGCCTCGGGCATCCAAGCAGCAAGCG
CGTTACGCCGTGGGTCGATGTTTGATGTTATGGAGCAGCAACGATGTTACGCAGCAGGGCAGTCGCCCTA
AAACAAAGTTAAACATTATGAGGGAAGCGGTGATCGCCGAAGTATCGACTCAACTATCAGAGGTAGTTGG
CGTCATCGAGCGCCATCTCGAACCGACGTTGCTGGCCGTACATTTGTACGGCTCCGCAGTGGATGGCGGC
CTGAAGCCACACAGTGATATTGATTTGCTGGTTACGGTGACCGTAAGGCTTGATGAAACAACGCGGCGAG
CTTTGATCAACGACCTTTTGGAAACTTCGGCTTCCCCTGGAGAGAGCGAGATTCTCCGCGCTGTAGAAGT
CACCATTGTTGTGCACGACGACATCATTCCGTGGCGTTATCCAGCTAAGCGCGAACTGCAATTTGGAGAA
TGGCAGCGCAATGACATTCTTGCAGGTATCTTCGAGCCAGCCACGATCGACATTGATCTGGCTATCTTGC
TGACAAAAGCAAGAGAACATAGCGTTGCCTTGGTAGGTCCAGCGGCGGAGGAACTCTTTGATCCGGTTCC
TGAACAGGATCTATTTGAGGCGCTAAATGAAACCTTAACGCTATGGAACTCGCCGCCCGACTGGGCTGGC
GATGAGCGAAATGTAGTGCTTACGTTGTCCCGCATTTGGTACAGCGCAGTAACCGGCAAAATCGCGCCGA
AGGATGTCGCTGCCGACTGGGCAATGGAGCGCCTGCCGGCCCAGTATCAGCCCGTCATACTTGAAGCTAG
ACAGGCTTATCTTGGACAAGAAGAAGATCGCTTGGCCTCGCGCGCAGATCAGTTGGAAGAATTTGTCCAC
TACGTGAAAGGCGAGATCACCAAGGTAGTCGGCAAATAACCCTCGAGCCACCCATGACCAAAATCCCTTA
ACGTGAGTTACGCGTCGTTCCACTGAGCGTCAGACCCCGTAGAAAAGATCAAAGGATCTTCTTGAGATCC
TTTTTTTCTGCGCGTAATCTGCTGCTTGCAAACAAAAAAACCACCGCTACCAGCGGTGGTTTGTTTGCCG
GATCAAGAGCTACCAACTCTTTTTCCGAAGGTAACTGGCTTCAGCAGAGCGCAGATACCAAATACTGTCC
TTCTAGTGTAGCCGTAGTTAGGCCACCACTTCAAGAACTCTGTAGCACCGCCTACATACCTCGCTCTGCT
AATCCTGTTACCAGTGGCTGCTGCCAGTGGCGATAAGTCGTGTCTTACCGGGTTGGACTCAAGACGATAG
TTACCGGATAAGGCGCAGCGGTCGGGCTGAACGGGGGGTTCGTGCACACAGCCCAGCTTGGAGCGAACGA
CCTACACCGAACTGAGATACCTACAGCGTGAGCATTGAGAAAGCGCCACGCTTCCCGAAGGGAGAAAGGC
GGACAGGTATCCGGTAAGCGGCAGGGTCGGAACAGGAGAGCGCACGAGGGAGCTTCCAGGGGGAAACGCC
TGGTATCTTTATAGTCCTGTCGGGTTTCGCCACCTCTGACTTGAGCGTCGATTTTTGTGATGCTCGTCAG
GGGGGCGGAGCCTATGGAAAAACGCCAGCAACGCGGCCTTTTTACGGTTCCTGGCCTTTTGCTGGCCTTT
TGCTCACATGTTCTTTCCTGCGTTATCCCCTGATTCTGTGGATAACCGTATTACCGCCTTTGAGTGAGCT
GATACCGCTCGCCGCAGCCGAACGACCGAGCGCAGCGAGTCAGTGAGCGAGGAAGCGGAAGAGCGCCCAA
TACGCAAACCGCCTCTCCCCGCGCGTTGGCCGATTCATTAATGCAGCTGGCACGACAGGTTTCCCGACTG
GAAAGCGGGCAGTGAGCGCAACGCAATTAATACGCGTACCGCTAGCCAGGAAGAGTTTGTAGAAACGCAA
AAAGGCCATCCGTCAGGATGGCCTTCTGCTTAGTTTGATGCCTGGCAGTTTATGGCGGGCGTCCTGCCCG
CCACCCTCCGGGCCGTTGCTTCACAACGTTCAAATCCGCTCCCGGCGGATTTGTCCTACTCAGGAGAGCG
TTCACCGACAAACAACAGATAAAACGAAAGGCCCAGTCTTCCGACTGAGCCTTTCGTTTTATTTGATGCC
TGGCAGTTCCCTACTCTCGCGTTAACGCTAGCATGG
