>Addgene plasmid #48497 | pFUSB4_GAAC | addgene partial sequence | sequence record 70874 | pCR8_F1 5'-ttgatgcctggcagttccct-3'
TCACGACGTTGTAAAACGACGGCCAGTCTTAAGCGTCTCATGGCCTGACCCCGGACCAAGTGGTGGCTAT
CGCCAGCAACAATGGCGGCAAGCAAGCGCTCGAAACGGTGCAGCGGCTGTTGCCGGTGCTGTGCCAGGAC
CATGGCCTGACCCCGGACCAAGTGGTGGCTATCGCCAGCAACATTGGCGGCAAGCAAGCGCTCGAAACGG
TGCAGCGGCTGTTGCCGGTGCTGTGCCAGGACCATGGCCTGACCCCGGACCAAGTGGTGGCTATCGCCAG
CAACATTGGCGGCAAGCAAGCGCTCGAAACGGTGCAGCGGCTGTTGCCGGTGCTGTGCCAGGACCATGGC
CTGACTCCGGACCAAGTGGTGGCTATCGCCAGCCACGATGGCGGCAAGCAAGCGCTCGAAACGGTGCAGC
GGCTGTTGCCGGTGCTGTGCCAGGACCATGGCCTGACCCCGGACCAAGTGGTGGCTATCGAGACGTCTAG
ACCAGCCAGGACAGAAATGCCTCGACTTCGCTGCTACCCAAGGTTGCCGGGTGACGCACACCGTGGAAAC
GGATGAAGGCACGAACCCAGTGGACATAAGCCTGTTCGGTTCGTAAGCTGTAATGCAAGTAGCGTATGCG
CTCACGCAACTGGTCCAGAACCTTGACCGAACGCAGCGGTGGTAACGGCGCAGTGGCGGTTTTCATGGCT
TGTTATGACTGTTTTTTTGGGGTACAGTCTATGCCTCGGGCATCCAAGCAGCAAGCGCGTTACGCCGTGG
GTCGATGTTTGATGTTATGGAGCAGCAACGATGTTACGCAGCAGGGCAGTCGCCCTAAAACAAAGTTAAA
CATTATGAGGGAAGCGGTGATCGCCGAAGTATCGACTCAACTATCAGAGGTAGTTGGCGTCATCGAGCGC
CATCTCGAACCGACGTTGCTGGCCGTACATTTGTA
